Addgene plasmid #232416: pcDNA5 FRT to BioID-cDIC2-3xFlag
Purpose: Expresses human dynein subunit DIC2 in mammalian cells.
Depositing lab: Samara Reck-Peterson. Depositing organization: University of California, San Diego (UCSD). Publication: The human cytoplasmic dynein interactome reveals novel activators of motility. Redwine WB, DeSantis ME, Hollyer I, Htet ZM, Tran PT, Swanson SK, Florens L, Washburn MP, Reck-Peterson SL. Elife. 2017 Jul 18;6:e28257. doi: 10.7554/eLife.28257. PubMed 28718761.
Backbone
  Vector backbone: pcDNA5
  Backbone size w/o insert (bp): 5738
  Total vector size (bp): 7574
  Vector type: Mammalian Expression
Growth in bacteria
  Bacterial resistance: Ampicillin, 100 μg/mL
  Growth temperature: 37°C
  Growth strain: DH5alpha
  Copy number: High Copy
Gene/Insert
  Gene/Insert name: Dynein Intermediate Chain 2 (alt name: DIC2)
  Species: H. sapiens (human)
  Insert size (bp): 1836
  GenBank ID: BC091498.1
  Entrez Gene: DYNC1I2 (a.k.a. DIC74, DNCI2, IC2, NEDMIBA)
  Promoter: CMV
  Tag / fusion protein: BioID (C terminal on insert); Flag-3x (C terminal on insert)
  Cloning method: Gene Synthesis
  Sequencing primers: 5′ GCAAATGGGCGGTAGGCGTG
Terms and licenses: Academic/Nonprofit Terms; Industry Terms: Not Available to Industry
How to cite: pcDNA5 FRT to BioID-cDIC2-3xFlag was a gift from Samara Reck-Peterson (Addgene plasmid # 232416 ; http://n2t.net/addgene:232416 ; RRID:Addgene_232416)
