[The description below was written by a language model from this plasmid's Addgene catalogue record and pLannotate feature annotations shown in this document.]
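Description:
pcDNA5 FRT to BioID-cDIC2-3xFlag is a 7,574 bp mammalian expression plasmid built on the pcDNA5 backbone. It is propagated in E. coli through a high-copy ColE1/pUC-type origin and selected with ampicillin via the bla gene. A fragment of the f1 phage origin and remnants of lac regulatory sequence are also present in the backbone.

The payload is the human cytoplasmic dynein intermediate chain 2 coding sequence (DYNC1I2, 1,836 bp, produced by gene synthesis). It is driven by the CMV immediate-early enhancer and promoter and terminated by the bovine growth hormone polyadenylation signal. A T7 promoter sits between the CMV promoter and the open reading frame. DIC2 is fused at its C terminus to a promiscuous biotin ligase followed by a 3xFLAG epitope. The catalogue entry calls the ligase simply BioID, whereas the sequence annotation identifies it as BioID2, the R40G mutant of the Aquifex aeolicus enzyme. Such ligases biotinylate proteins near the fusion, so neighbours and interactors can be captured on streptavidin and identified by mass spectrometry. The FLAG tag allows detection or immunopurification of the bait.

Downstream of the expression cassette lies an FRT site placed directly in front of a hygromycin resistance gene with an SV40 poly(A) signal; no complete promoter is annotated upstream of this gene. In this kind of arrangement, FLP-mediated recombination into a genomic FRT site in a suitable host line supplies the missing promoter, so hygromycin selects for single-copy, site-specific integrants. The record states the purpose only as expressing human DIC2 in mammalian cells. The design and the associated publication on the human dynein interactome point to proximity-labelling studies of proteins that associate with dynein.
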