Features (pLannotate 1.2.2; 22 found; start..end, strand, type, name):
      1..589     +  rep_origin     ori: high-copy-number ColE1/pMB1/pBR322/pUC origin of replication
    772..864     +  CDS            lacI (fragment): lac repressor; lacI; The lac repressor binds to the lac operator to inhibit transcription in E. coli. This inhibition can be relieved by adding lactose or isopropyl-β-D-thiogalactopyranoside (IPTG).
    877..898     +  protein_bind   CAP binding site: CAP binding activates transcription in the presence of cAMP. E. coli catabolite activator protein
    913..943     +  promoter       lac promoter: promoter for the E. coli lac operon
    951..967     +  protein_bind   lac operator: The lac repressor binds to the lac operator to inhibit transcription in E. coli. This inhibition can be relieved by adding lactose or isopropyl-β-D-thiogalactopyranoside (IPTG). lac repressor encoded by lacI
   1040..1161    -  polyA_signal   SV40 poly(A) signal: SV40 polyadenylation signal
   1156..1281    -  CDS            ble (fragment): BLE_KLEPN - Experimental evidence at protein level: Swiss-Prot protein existence level 1. Binding protein with a strong affinity to the bleomycin family of antibiotics. Binds to CL990; an antimitotic-antibiotic compound. From Klebsiella pneumoniae.
   1291..2313    -  CDS            HygR: aminoglycoside phosphotransferase from E. coli; aph(4)-Ia; confers resistance to hygromycin
   2321..2368    -  protein_bind   FRT: FLP-mediated recombination occurs in the 8-bp core sequence TCTAGAAA (Turan and Bode, 2011). FLP recombinase from the Saccharomyces cerevisiae 2μ plasmid
   2373..2606    -  rep_origin     f1 ori (fragment) (sequence partly withheld): f1 bacteriophage origin of replication; arrow indicates direction of (+) strand synthesis
   2627..2648    -  promoter       SV40 promoter (fragment): SV40 enhancer and early promoter
   2652..2876    -  polyA_signal   bGH poly(A) signal: bovine growth hormone polyadenylation signal
   2883..2948    -  CDS            3xFLAG: three tandem FLAG® epitope tags, followed by an enterokinase cleavage site
   2949..3647    -  CDS            BioID2: promiscuous R40G mutant of a biotin protein ligase from Aquifex aeolicus (Kim et al., 2016)
   3678..5513    -  CDS            DYNC1I2: DC1I2_BOVIN - Experimental evidence at protein level: Swiss-Prot protein existence level 1. Acts as one of several non-catalytic accessory components of the cytoplasmic dynein 1 complex that are thought to be involved in linking dynein to cargos and to adapter proteins that regulate dynein function. Cytoplasmic dynein 1 acts as a motor for the intracellular retrograde motility of vesicles and organelles along microtubules. The intermediate chains mediate the binding of dynein to dynactin via its 150 kDa component (p150-glued) DCTN1. Involved in membrane-transport, such as Golgi apparatus, late
   5527..5545    -  promoter       T7 promoter: promoter for bacteriophage T7 RNA polymerase
   5561..5594    -  LTR            5' LTR (truncated) (fragment): truncated 5' long terminal repeat (LTR) from HIV-1
   5590..5793    -  promoter       CMV promoter: human cytomegalovirus (CMV) immediate early promoter
   5794..6173    -  enhancer       CMV enhancer: human cytomegalovirus immediate early enhancer
   6328..6380    +  misc_feature   bom (fragment): basis of mobility region from pBR322
   6439..6543    +  promoter       AmpR promoter: bla
   6544..7404    +  CDS            AmpR: β-lactamase; bla; confers resistance to ampicillin, carbenicillin, and related antibiotics
>Addgene plasmid #232416 | pcDNA5 FRT to BioID-cDIC2-3xFlag | addgene full sequence | sequence record 461204 | Addgene NGS Result
TTGAGATCCTTTTTTTCTGCGCGTAATCTGCTGCTTGCAAACAAAAAAACCACCGCTACCAGCGGTGGTT
TGTTTGCCGGATCAAGAGCTACCAACTCTTTTTCCGAAGGTAACTGGCTTCAGCAGAGCGCAGATACCAA
ATACTGTTCTTCTAGTGTAGCCGTAGTTAGGCCACCACTTCAAGAACTCTGTAGCACCGCCTACATACCT
CGCTCTGCTAATCCTGTTACCAGTGGCTGCTGCCAGTGGCGATAAGTCGTGTCTTACCGGGTTGGACTCA
AGACGATAGTTACCGGATAAGGCGCAGCGGTCGGGCTGAACGGGGGGTTCGTGCACACAGCCCAGCTTGG
AGCGAACGACCTACACCGAACTGAGATACCTACAGCGTGAGCTATGAGAAAGCGCCACGCTTCCCGAAGG
GAGAAAGGCGGACAGGTATCCGGTAAGCGGCAGGGTCGGAACAGGAGAGCGCACGAGGGAGCTTCCAGGG
GGAAACGCCTGGTATCTTTATAGTCCTGTCGGGTTTCGCCACCTCTGACTTGAGCGTCGATTTTTGTGAT
GCTCGTCAGGGGGGCGGAGCCTATGGAAAAACGCCAGCAACGCGGCCTTTTTACGGTTCCTGGCCTTTTG
CTGGCCTTTTGCTCACATGTTCTTTCCTGCGTTATCCCCTGATTCTGTGGATAACCGTATTACCGCCTTT
GAGTGAGCTGATACCGCTCGCCGCAGCCGAACGACCGAGCGCAGCGAGTCAGTGAGCGAGGAAGCGGAAG
AGCGCCCAATACGCAAACCGCCTCTCCCCGCGCGTTGGCCGATTCATTAATGCAGCTGGCACGACAGGTT
TCCCGACTGGAAAGCGGGCAGTGAGCGCAACGCAATTAATGTGAGTTAGCTCACTCATTAGGCACCCCAG
GCTTTACACTTTATGCTTCCGGCTCGTATGTTGTGTGGAATTGTGAGCGGATAACAATTTCACACAGGAA
ACAGCTATGACCATGATTACGCCAAGCTCTAGCTAGAGGTCGACGGTATACAGACATGATAAGATACATT
GATGAGTTTGGACAAACCACAACTAGAATGCAGTGAAAAAAATGCTTTATTTGTGAAATTTGTGATGCTA
TTGCTTTATTTGTAACCATTATAAGCTGCAATAAACAAGTTGGGGTGGGCGAAGAACTCCAGCATGAGAT
CCCCGCGCTGGAGGATCATCCAGCCGGCGTCCCGGAAAACGATTCCGAAGCCCAACCTTTCATAGAAGGC
GGCGGTGGAATCGAAATCTCGTAGTACGTGCTATTCCTTTGCCCTCGGACGAGTGCTGGGGCGTCGGTTT
CCACTATCGGCGAGTACTTCTACACAGCCATCGGTCCAGACGGCCGCGCTTCTGCGGGCGATTTGTGTAC
GCCCGACAGTCCCGGCTCCGGATCGGACGATTGCGTCGCATCGACCCTGCGCCCAAGCTGCATCATCGAA
ATTGCCGTCAACCAAGCTCTGATAGAGTTGGTCAAGACCAATGCGGAGCATATACGCCCGGAGCCGCGGC
GATCCTGCAAGCTCCGGATGCCTCCGCTCGAAGTAGCGCGTCTGCTGCTCCATACAAGCCAACCACGGCC
TCCAGAAGAAGATGTTGGCGACCTCGTATTGGGAATCCCCGAACATCGCCTCGCTCCAGTCAATGACCGC
TGTTATGCGGCCATTGTCCGTCAGGACATTGTTGGAGCCGAAATCCGCGTGCACGAGGTGCCGGACTTCG
GGGCAGTCCTCGGCCCAAAGCATCAGCTCATCGAGAGCCTGCGCGACGGACGCACTGACGGTGTCGTCCA
TCACAGTTTGCCAGTGATACACATGGGGATCAGCAATCGCGCATATGAAATCACGCCATGTAGTGTATTG
ACCGATTCCTTGCGGTCCGAATGGGCCGAACCCGCTCGTCTGGCTAAGATCGGCCGCAGCGATCGCATCC
ATGGCCTCCGCGACCGGCTGCAGAACAGCGGGCAGTTCGGTTTCAGGCAGGTCTTGCAACGTGACACCCT
GTGCACGGCGGGAGATGCAATAGGTCAGGCTCTCGCTGAATTCCCCAATGTCAAGCACTTCCGGAATCGG
GAGCGCGGCCGATGCAAAGTGCCGATAAACATAACGATCTTTGTAGAAACCATCGGCGCAGCTATTTACC
CGCAGGACATATCCACGCCCTCCTACATCGAAGCTGAAAGCACGAGATTCTTCGCCCTCCGAGAGCTGCA
TCAGGTCGGAGACGCTGTCGAACTTTTCGATCAGAAACTTCTCGACAGACGTCGCGGTGAGTTCAGGCTT
TTTGGCCAAGGAAGTTCCTATACTTTCTAGAGAATAGGAACTTCGGAATAGGAACTTCTAGGTACGTGAA
CCATCACCCT
[91 nt withheld, positions 2391-2481]
G
[124 nt withheld, positions 2483-2606]
GGGGATACCCCCTAGAGCCCCAGCTGGTTCTTTCCGCCTCAGAAGCCATAGAGCCCACCGCATCCCCAGC
ATGCCTGCTATTGTCTTCCCAATCCTCCCCCTTGCTGTCCTGCCCCACCCCACCCCCCAGAATAGAATGA
CACCTACTCAGACAATGCGATGCAATTTCCTCATTTTATTAGGAAAGGACAGTGGGAGTGGCACCTTCCA
GGGTCAAGGAAGGCACGGGGGAGGGGCAAACAACAGATGGCTGGCAACTAGAAGGCACAGTCGTTACTTG
TCATCGTCATCCTTGTAATCGATGTCATGATCTTTATAATCACCGTCATGGTCTTTGTAGTCGCTTCTTC
TCAGGCTGAACTCGCCGCTCAGGATCTCCTTGATGCCCTCCTCGGTCAGGATCAGGGCGCCGCCCTTCTC
GCTCAGGCCCACCAGCTTGCCGGTGATCTTGCCCTCGCCCAGCAGCTTCACCTCCTCGCCCAGGTACAGC
ATCTTGCTCTCGATCTTGCCCTTGAACTCCTTGAAGCTCTTCTCCTTGAACTTCTTCAGGTTCTCGCTGA
TTCTCTTCAGCACCTTCAGCAGCACCTCCTTTCTGTCCCAGTCCTTGCCGGTGATCTCGTACAGGGTGGT
GGCTCTGTCCTTGATCTCCTCGGGGATCTCTCTCTGGTTCACGTTGATGCCGATGCCCACGATCAGCTTG
TCCTTGCTCAGCTCGCACAGCACGCCGCTCACCTTCTTCTCCTGGAAGTACACGTCGTTGGGCCACTTCA
GGCTGAAGGGGATCTCGGTGATCTCCTCCAGGGCCTCGCTCACGCTCAGGCCCAGCACCAGGGGCAGCTG
CAGCAGGTTCTCGAACTCCTTGGGGTTCAGCAGGAAGCTGAAGTACAGGCCGCCCTCCTGGCTCAGCCAC
TTTCTGCCCAGGCCGCCTCTGCCCTTGGTCTGTCTGTCGGCCACCAGGGCGGTGCCGTAGCTCACGTTCC
ACTCCTTCAGTCTCTCCTGGGTGCTGTCCACCTCCTTCAGCCAGATCAGGTTCTTGAACATGGCACCGGC
TCCAGCGCCTGCACCAGCTCCAGCAGGTATTCGGGTAGCTGCTTCCTCCTCTGCATCAGCTCGGTTTGCA
TTAATTTCTGCAAGTGTTCGGCCAAACCGTGCCCATTCATCATTGCGGGGAACAGCAATCTGCTCTCCCA
CATCGTATATAACAATCTGTCCTTCAGAATCACCCACAGCAATCTCTCTGCCAGAATGGGTCCATCTCAC
ACGATTAAGAGCAGGATTACCCTCCACAGAAATGCTGGCAGTTGGTACCTCTGTGTCATTATTGAGATTC
CACAAATCCAATCTCCCCATGCCATCCACACAGGCAAACAGGGCTGGGTGGGTAGGTGACCACATAACAT
CATAAACATAGTCTGCATTATCTTCAAATGAATACAAAGGCTTGTTATTCTTAGTTGTCCAAAGCTTTAC
TGTCCAGTCAAACGATGAAGTGACAAAAAGATGTGAGAAGTCTACTGCTCCAACAGCTGCATGACAATGG
ATGCCAGTGATTGGTCCTTGATGCCCCTCAAACATCTCACTGATTCCAGCTTTGCTGCCATGGCGGCATG
CTGTGTACACAGAACCTTCTTCACTCCCAACAACAAAGTTGTTGACATCTCCAACAGGGAAGGACATAGA
TGTCACAGCTACTGCTTTTGACTGTTTATGAACCAACTCCATGCTATCCTGTGGATGGGAAAGCATGTCC
AGACTCCATGAACAAATTTTTCCATCAGTAGAGATGCTAATCAGATTGTGAGCATTTTGTGTTCCAACAA
CATTTACACAATATACAGGGTGTGTGTGTGCAGCTGCTGACAGTGGAGTTCTTTGCACTGGAGTTCTTTT
ATTGCTACGGTTATCCCAAAGCACAATTTGGCCTGAATATGTACCACCAACAACAAGATTTGGATGAAAT
TTTGCAAATGTGGCAGACATCACAGCTGACTGGCAGTGAAACACATACTCTGGGGTAGTTTTTTTGTATT
TCATATTCCATACAAGGGCCACACCATCAGGCTCATGAGGGGCATCTTCATTGTTGTTATAGGAAGCCAC
GAGTAACTCCGGATACTGAGATGACCAATCCAAACAACTAACCACCCGATGCTTTGACCAACGTTCGTCA
AAAAATTGTCGATTTAATGACAGTTTAGCACCTGCTTGAATCTCTCCTTCTTTGTCTTCCAAATCTCTCC
CACTATAGTCAAAGAAGATGTTAATCTGCTCAGAAAGAGCTCTTTCTACAATTCTTGTAGAATGGTCAAA
GAAACTTAAAAATTCCTCAGAGTGCAAGATTTGTTGCTTTTCTTCTTCAGTCAGCTCATGAGGGGGAGCT
TTACTATCATTTTCCTCATCTTTCTTTAAAGTTTTCTCTTCTTCAGGTTCAATAGGTGGTTTAGGAGCCA
CTACATCATCATCTTCCTCTTCATCTTCTTTGGGTTGAGCCATAACTGGAGTCTGAGTTTCCTTTGTATA
CGTGACAATTTCTCGAGGAGGAAAGTCGACTTGCGTGATTTTAGCCATTCCAAGTTTAATAGGTCCTCGT
CTAGATCCCACGGCGCCATCTCCAGAGTCTTGGCTTCCAGCTTCACTTGGAGTGCTCACAGATTTGGAGG
ATGGAGACATAGGAGGAGGGACAATGGGGGATTCTGGAGTTAGCCCCATGCTTTGAAGCAATGCTTCAGC
TTCTCTCCTTTTTTTTTCAAGATCTGATTCTTCTTGCACAGGAGCAACAGCTTCCTTCTTCTGGTCTGTT
TCTTTTTTTTTCCTTTCTTCTTCTTTTCTCTTCTTTTCCTCTCTGATTTGGGCCAGTCGCTGCTTCTTAC
GTTCCAACTCAGCCTTTAATTCACTTTTGTCTGACATCAGCTTGGGTCTCCCTATAGTGAGTCGTATTAA
TTTCGATAAGCCAGTAAGCAGTGGGTTCTCTAGTTAGCCAGAGAGCTCTGCTTATATAGACCTCCCACCG
TACACGCCTACCGCCCATTTGCGTCAATGGGGCGGAGTTGTTACGACATTTTGGAAAGTCCCGTTGATTT
TGGTGCCAAAACAAACTCCCATTGACGTCAATGGGGTGGAGACTTGGAAATCCCCGTGAGTCAAACCGCT
ATCCACGCCCATTGATGTACTGCCAAAACCGCATCACCATGGTAATAGCGATGACTAATACGTAGATGTA
CTGCCAAGTAGGAAAGTCCCATAAGGTCATGTACTGGGCATAATGCCAGGCGGGCCATTTACCGTCATTG
ACGTCAATAGGGGGCGTACTTGGCATATGATACACTTGATGTACTGCCAAGTGGGCAGTTTACCGTAAAT
ACTCCACCCATTGACGTCAATGGAAAGTCCCTATTGGCGTTACTATGGGAACATACGTCATTATTGACGT
CAATGGGCGGGGGTCGTTGGGCGGTCAGCCAGGCGGGCCATTTACCGTAAGTTATGTAACGCGGAACTCC
ATATATGGGCTATGAACTAATGACCCCGTAATTGATTACTATTAATAACTAGTCAATAATCAATGTCAAC
GCGTATATCTGGCCCGTACATCGCGAAGCAGCGCAAAACGCCTAACCCTAAGCAGATTCTTCATGCAATT
GTCGGTCAAGCCTTGCCTTGTTGTAGCTTAAATTTTGCTCGCGCACTACTCAGCGACCTCCAACACACAA
GCAGGGAGCAGATACTGGCTTAACTATGCGGCATCAGAGCAGATTGTACTGAGAGTGCACCATAGGGGAT
CGGGAGATCTCCCGATCCGTCGACGTCAGGTGGCACTTTTCGGGGAAATGTGCGCGGAACCCCTATTTGT
TTATTTTTCTAAATACATTCAAATATGTATCCGCTCATGAGACAATAACCCTGATAAATGCTTCAATAAT
ATTGAAAAAGGAAGAGTATGAGTATTCAACATTTCCGTGTCGCCCTTATTCCCTTTTTTGCGGCATTTTG
CCTTCCTGTTTTTGCTCACCCAGAAACGCTGGTGAAAGTAAAAGATGCTGAAGATCAGTTGGGTGCACGA
GTGGGTTACATCGAACTGGATCTCAACAGCGGTAAGATCCTTGAGAGTTTTCGCCCCGAAGAACGTTTTC
CAATGATGAGCACTTTTAAAGTTCTGCTATGTGGCGCGGTATTATCCCGTATTGACGCCGGGCAAGAGCA
ACTCGGTCGCCGCATACACTATTCTCAGAATGACTTGGTTGAGTACTCACCAGTCACAGAAAAGCATCTT
ACGGATGGCATGACAGTAAGAGAATTATGCAGTGCTGCCATAACCATGAGTGATAACACTGCGGCCAACT
TACTTCTGACAACGATCGGAGGACCGAAGGAGCTAACCGCTTTTTTGCACAACATGGGGGATCATGTAAC
TCGCCTTGATCGTTGGGAACCGGAGCTGAATGAAGCCATACCAAACGACGAGCGTGACACCACGATGCCT
GTAGCAATGGCAACAACGTTGCGCAAACTATTAACTGGCGAACTACTTACTCTAGCTTCCCGGCAACAAT
TAATAGACTGGATGGAGGCGGATAAAGTTGCAGGACCACTTCTGCGCTCGGCCCTTCCGGCTGGCTGGTT
TATTGCTGATAAATCTGGAGCCGGTGAGCGTGGGTCTCGCGGTATCATTGCAGCACTGGGGCCAGATGGT
AAGCCCTCCCGTATCGTAGTTATCTACACGACGGGGAGTCAGGCAACTATGGATGAACGAAATAGACAGA
TCGCTGAGATAGGTGCCTCACTGATTAAGCATTGGTAACTGTCAGACCAAGTTTACTCATATATACTTTA
GATTGATTTAAAACTTCATTTTTAATTTAAAAGGATCTAGGTGAAGATCCTTTTTGATAATCTCATGACC
AAAATCCCTTAACGTGAGTTTTCGTTCCACTGAGCGTCAGACCCCGTAGAAAAGATCAAAGGATCTTC
